>Addgene plasmid #131593 | pFUW-TetO-Fos | addgene full sequence | sequence record 265923 | Addgene NGS Result
GACATTGATTATTGACTAGTTATTAATAGTAATCAATTACGGGGTCATTAGTTCATAGCCCATATATGGA
GTTCCGCGTTACATAACTTACGGTAAATGGCCCGCCTGGCTGACCGCCCAACGACCCCCGCCCATTGACG
TCAATAATGACGTATGTTCCCATAGTAACGCCAATAGGGACTTTCCATTGACGTCAATGGGTGGAGTATT
TACGGTAAACTGCCCACTTGGCAGTACATCAAGTGTATCATATGCCAAGTACGCCCCCTATTGACGTCAA
TGACGGTAAATGGCCCGCCTGGCATTATGCCCAGTACATGACCTTATGGGACTTTCCTACTTGGCAGTAC
ATCTACGTATTAGTCATCGCTATTACCATGGTGATGCGGTTTTGGCAGTACATCAATGGGCGTGGATAGC
GGTTTGACTCACGGGGATTTCCAAGTCTCCACCCCATTGACGTCAATGGGAGTTTGTTTTGGCACCAAAA
TCAACGGGACTTTCCAAAATGTCGTAACAACTCCGCCCCATTGACGCAAATGGGCGGTAGGCGTGTACGG
TGGGAGGTCTATATAAGCAGCGCGTTTTGCCTGTACTGGGTCTCTCTGGTTAGACCAGATCTGAGCCTGG
GAGCTCTCTGGCTAACTAGGGAACCCACTGCTTAAGCCTCAATAAAGCTTGCCTTGAGTGCTTCAAGTAG
TGTGTGCCCGTCTGTTGTGTGACTCTGGTAACTAGAGATCCCTCAGACCCTTTTAGTCAGTGTGGAAAAT
CTCTAGCAGTGGCGCCCGAACAGGGACTTGAAAGCGAAAGGGAAACCAGAGGAGCTCTCTCGACGCAGGA
CTCGGCTTGCTGAAGCGCGCACGGCAAGAGGCGAGGGGCGGCGACTGGTGAGTACGCCAAAAATTTTGAC
TAGCGGAGGCTAGAAGGAGAGAGATGGGTGCGAGAGCGTCAGTATTAAGCGGGGGAGAATTAGATCGCGA
TGGGAAAAAATTCGGTTAAGGCCAGGGGGAAAGAAAAAATATAAATTAAAACATATAGTATGGGCAAGCA
GGGAGCTAGAACGATTCGCAGTTAATCCTGGCCTGTTAGAAACATCAGAAGGCTGTAGACAAATACTGGG
ACAGCTACAACCATCCCTTCAGACAGGATCAGAAGAACTTAGATCATTATATAATACAGTAGCAACCCTC
TATTGTGTGCATCAAAGGATAGAGATAAAAGACACCAAGGAAGCTTTAGACAAGATAGAGGAAGAGCAAA
ACAAAAGTAAGACCACCGCACAGCAAGCGGCCGCTGATCTTCAGACCTGGAGGAGGAGATATGAGGGACA
ATTGGAGAAGTGAATTATATAAATATAAAGTAGTAAAAATTGAACCATTAGGAGTAGCACCCACCAAGGC
AAAGAGAAGAGTGGTGCAGAGAGAAAAAAGAGCAGTGGGAATAGGAGCTTTGTTCCTTGGGTTCTTGGGA
GCAGCAGGAAGCACTATGGGCGCAGCGTCAATGACGCTGACGGTACAGGCCAGACAATTATTGTCTGGTA
TAGTGCAGCAGCAGAACAATTTGCTGAGGGCTATTGAGGCGCAACAGCATCTGTTGCAACTCACAGTCTG
GGGCATCAAGCAGCTCCAGGCAAGAATCCTGGCTGTGGAAAGATACCTAAAGGATCAACAGCTCCTGGGG
ATTTGGGGTTGCTCTGGAAAACTCATTTGCACCACTGCTGTGCCTTGGAATGCTAGTTGGAGTAATAAAT
CTCTGGAACAGATTTGGAATCACACGACCTGGATGGAGTGGGACAGAGAAATTAACAATTACACAAGCTT
AATACACTCCTTAATTGAAGAATCGCAAAACCAGCAAGAAAAGAATGAACAAGAATTATTGGAATTAGAT
AAATGGGCAAGTTTGTGGAATTGGTTTAACATAACAAATTGGCTGTGGTATATAAAATTATTCATAATGA
TAGTAGGAGGCTTGGTAGGTTTAAGAATAGTTTTTGCTGTACTTTCTATAGTGAATAGAGTTAGGCAGGG
ATATTCACCATTATCGTTTCAGACCCACCTCCCAACCCCGAGGGGACCCGACAGGCCCGAAGGAATAGAA
GAAGAAGGTGGAGAGAGAGACAGAGACAGATCCATTCGATTAGTGAACGGATCGGCACTGCGTGCGCCAA
TTCTGCAGACAAATGGCAGTATTCATCCACAATTTTAAAAGAAAAGGGGGGATTGGGGGGTACAGTGCAG
GGGAAAGAATAGTAGACATAATAGCAACAGACATACAAACTAAAGAATTACAAAAACAAATTACAAAAAT
TCAAAATTTTCGGGTTTATTACAGGGACAGCAGAGATCCAGTTTGGTTAGATCTCGAGTTTACCACTCCC
TATCAGTGATAGAGAAAAGTGAAAGTCGAGTTTACCACTCCCTATCAGTGATAGAGAAAAGTGAAAGTCG
AGTTTACCACTCCCTATCAGTGATAGAGAAAAGTGAAAGTCGAGTTTACCACTCCCTATCAGTGATAGAG
AAAAGTGAAAGTCGAGTTTACCACTCCCTATCAGTGATAGAGAAAAGTGAAAGTCGAGTTTACCACTCCC
TATCAGTGATAGAGAAAAGTGAAAGTCGAGCTCGGTACCCGGGTCGAGGTAGGCGTGTACGGTGGGAGGC
CTATATAAGCAGAGCTCGTTTAGTGAACCGTCAGATCGCCTGGAGACGCCATCCACGCTGTTTTGACCTC
CATAGAAGACACCGGGACCGATCCAGCCTCCGCGGCCCCGAATTCATGATGTTCTCGGGTTTCAACGCCG
ACTACGAGGCGTCATCCTCCCGCTGCAGTAGCGCCTCCCCGGCCGGGGACAGCCTTTCCTACTACCATTC
CCCAGCCGACTCCTTCTCCAGCATGGGCTCTCCTGTCAACACACAGGACTTTTGCGCAGATCTGTCCGTC
TCTAGTGCCAACTTTATCCCCACGGTGACAGCCATCTCCACCAGCCCAGACCTGCAGTGGCTGGTGCAGC
CCACTCTGGTCTCCTCCGTGGCCCCATCGCAGACCAGAGCGCCCCATCCTTACGGACTCCCCACCCAGTC
TGCTGGGGCTTACGCCAGAGCGGGAATGGTGAAGACCGTGTCAGGAGGCAGAGCGCAGAGCATCGGCAGA
AGGGGCAAAGTAGAGCAGCTATCTCCTGAAGAGGAAGAGAAACGGAGAATCCGAAGGGAACGGAATAAGA
TGGCTGCAGCCAAGTGCCGGAATCGGAGGAGGGAGCTGACAGATACACTCCAAGCGGAGACAGATCAACT
TGAAGATGAGAAGTCTGCGTTGCAGACTGAGATTGCCAATCTGCTGAAAGAGAAGGAAAAACTGGAGTTT
ATTTTGGCAGCCCACCGACCTGCCTGCAAGATCCCCGATGACCTTGGCTTCCCAGAGGAGATGTCTGTGG
CCTCCCTGGATTTGACTGGAGGTCTGCCTGAGGCTTCCACCCCAGAGTCTGAGGAGGCCTTCACCCTGCC
CCTTCTCAACGACCCTGAGCCCAAGCCATCCTTGGAGCCAGTCAAGAGCATCAGCAACGTGGAGCTGAAG
GCAGAACCCTTTGATGACTTCTTGTTTCCGGCATCATCTAGGCCCAGTGGCTCAGAGACCTCCCGCTCTG
TGCCAGATGTGGACCTGTCCGGTTCCTTCTATGCAGCAGACTGGGAGCCTCTGCACAGCAATTCCTTGGG
GATGGGGCCCATGGTCACAGAGCTGGAGCCCCTGTGTACTCCCGTGGTCACCTGTACTCCGGGCTGCACT
ACTTACACGTCTTCCTTTGTCTTCACCTACCCTGAAGCTGACTCCTTCCCAAGCTGTGCCGCTGCCCACC
GAAAGGGCAGCAGCAGCAACGAGCCCTCCTCCGACTCCCTGAGCTCACCCACGCTGCTGGCCCTGTGAGA
ATTCGATATCAAGCTTATCGATAATCAACCTCTGGATTACAAAATTTGTGAAAGATTGACTGGTATTCTT
AACTATGTTGCTCCTTTTACGCTATGTGGATACGCTGCTTTAATGCCTTTGTATCATGCTATTGCTTCCC
GTATGGCTTTCATTTTCTCCTCCTTGTATAAATCCTGGTTGCTGTCTCTTTATGAGGAGTTGTGGCCCGT
TGTCAGGCAACGTGGCGTGGTGTGCACTGTGTTTGCTGACGCAACCCCCACTGGTTGGGGCATTGCCACC
ACCTGTCAGCTCCTTTCCGGGACTTTCGCTTTCCCCCTCCCTATTGCCACGGCGGAACTCATCGCCGCCT
GCCTTGCCCGCTGCTGGACAGGGGCTCGGCTGTTGGGCACTGACAATTCCGTGGTGTTGTCGGGGAAATC
ATCGTCCTTTCCTTGGCTGCTCGCCTGTGTTGCCACCTGGATTCTGCGCGGGACGTCCTTCTGCTACGTC
CCTTCGGCCCTCAATCCAGCGGACCTTCCTTCCCGCGGCCTGCTGCCGGCTCTGCGGCCTCTTCCGCGTC
TTCGCCTTCGCCCTCAGACGAGTCGGATCTCCCTTTGGGCCGCCTCCCCGCATCGATACCGTCGACCTCG
AGACCTAGAAAAACATGGAGCAATCACAAGTAGCAATACAGCAGCTACCAATGCTGATTGTGCCTGGCTA
GAAGCACAAGAGGAGGAGGAGGTGGGTTTTCCAGTCACACCTCAGGTACCTTTAAGACCAATGACTTACA
AGGCAGCTGTAGATCTTAGCCACTTTTTAAAAGAAAAGGGGGGACTGGAAGGGCTAATTCACTCCCAACG
AAGACAAGATATCCTTGATCTGTGGATCTACCACACACAAGGCTACTTCCCTGATTGGCAGAACTACACA
CCAGGGCCAGGGATCAGATATCCACTGACCTTTGGATGGTGCTACAAGCTAGTACCAGTTGAGCAAGAGA
AGGTAGAAGAAGCCAATGAAGGAGAGAACACCCGCTTGTTACACCCTGTGAGCCTGCATGGGATGGATGA
CCCGGAGAGAGAAGTATTAGAGTGGAGGTTTGACAGCCGCCTAGCATTTCATCACATGGCCCGAGAGCTG
CATCCGGACTGTACTGGGTCTCTCTGGTTAGACCAGATCTGAGCCTGGGAGCTCTCTGGCTAACTAGGGA
ACCCACTGCTTAAGCCTCAATAAAGCTTGCCTTGAGTGCTTCAAGTAGTGTGTGCCCGTCTGTTGTGTGA
CTCTGGTAACTAGAGATCCCTCAGACCCTTTTAGTCAGTGTGGAAAATCTCTAGCAGGGCCCGTTTAAAC
CCGCTGATCAGCCTCGACTGTGCCTTCTAGTTGCCAGCCATCTGTTGTTTGCCCCTCCCCCGTGCCTTCC
TTGACCCTGGAAGGTGCCACTCCCACTGTCCTTTCCTAATAAAATGAGGAAATTGCATCGCATTGTCTGA
GTAGGTGTCATTCTATTCTGGGGGGTGGGGTGGGGCAGGACAGCAAGGGGGAGGATTGGGAAGACAATAG
CAGGCATGCTGGGGATGCGGTGGGCTCTATGGCTTCTGAGGCGGAAAGAACCAGCTGGGGCTCTAGGGGG
TATCCCC
[124 nt withheld, positions 5538-5661]
C
[91 nt withheld, positions 5663-5753]
A
[49 nt withheld, positions 5755-5803]
CCTTTGACGTTGGAGTCCACGTTCTTT
[37 nt withheld, positions 5831-5867]
ACCCTATCTCGGTCTATTCTTTTGATTTATAAGGGATTTTGCCGATTTCGGCCTATTGGTTAAAAAATGA
GCTGATTTAACAAAAATTTAACGCGAATTAATTCTGTGGAATGTGTGTCAGTTAGGGTGTGGAAAGTCCC
CAGGCTCCCCAGCAGGCAGAAGTATGCAAAGCATGCATCTCAATTAGTCAGCAACCAGGTGTGGAAAGTC
CCCAGGCTCCCCAGCAGGCAGAAGTATGCAAAGCATGCATCTCAATTAGTCAGCAACCATAGTCCCGCCC
CTAACTCCGCCCATCCCGCCCCTAACTCCGCCCAGTTCCGCCCATTCTCCGCCCCATGGCTGACTAATTT
TTTTTATTTATGCAGAGGCCGAGGCCGCCTCTGCCTCTGAGCTATTCCAGAAGTAGTGAGGAGGCTTTTT
TGGAGGCCTAGGCTTTTGCAAAAAGCTCCCGGGAGCTTGTATATCCATTTTCGGATCTGATCAGCACGTG
TTGACAATTAATCATCGGCATAGTATATCGGCATAGTATAATACGACAAGGTGAGGAACTAAACCATGGC
CAAGTTGACCAGTGCCGTTCCGGTGCTCACCGCGCGCGACGTCGCCGGAGCGGTCGAGTTCTGGACCGAC
CGGCTCGGGTTCTCCCGGGACTTCGTGGAGGACGACTTCGCCGGTGTGGTCCGGGACGACGTGACCCTGT
TCATCAGCGCGGTCCAGGACCAGGTGGTGCCGGACAACACCCTGGCCTGGGTGTGGGTGCGCGGCCTGGA
CGAGCTGTACGCCGAGTGGTCGGAGGTCGTGTCCACGAACTTCCGGGACGCCTCCGGGCCGGCCATGACC
GAGATCGGCGAGCAGCCGTGGGGGCGGGAGTTCGCCCTGCGCGACCCGGCCGGCAACTGCGTGCACTTCG
TGGCCGAGGAGCAGGACTGACACGTGCTACGAGATTTCGATTCCACCGCCGCCTTCTATGAAAGGTTGGG
CTTCGGAATCGTTTTCCGGGACGCCGGCTGGATGATCCTCCAGCGCGGGGATCTCATGCTGGAGTTCTTC
GCCCACCCCAACTTGTTTATTGCAGCTTATAATGGTTACAAATAAAGCAATAGCATCACAAATTTCACAA
ATAAAGCATTTTTTTCACTGCATTCTAGTTGTGGTTTGTCCAAACTCATCAATGTATCTTATCATGTCTG
TATACCGTCGACCTCTAGCTAGAGCTTGGCGTAATCATGGTCATAGCTGTTTCCTGTGTGAAATTGTTAT
CCGCTCACAATTCCACACAACATACGAGCCGGAAGCATAAAGTGTAAAGCCTGGGGTGCCTAATGAGTGA
GCTAACTCACATTAATTGCGTTGCGCTCACTGCCCGCTTTCCAGTCGGGAAACCTGTCGTGCCAGCTGCA
TTAATGAATCGGCCAACGCGCGGGGAGAGGCGGTTTGCGTATTGGGCGCTCTTCCGCTTCCTCGCTCACT
GACTCGCTGCGCTCGGTCGTTCGGCTGCGGCGAGCGGTATCAGCTCACTCAAAGGCGGTAATACGGTTAT
CCACAGAATCAGGGGATAACGCAGGAAAGAACATGTGAGCAAAAGGCCAGCAAAAGGCCAGGAACCGTAA
AAAGGCCGCGTTGCTGGCGTTTTTCCATAGGCTCCGCCCCCCTGACGAGCATCACAAAAATCGACGCTCA
AGTCAGAGGTGGCGAAACCCGACAGGACTATAAAGATACCAGGCGTTTCCCCCTGGAAGCTCCCTCGTGC
GCTCTCCTGTTCCGACCCTGCCGCTTACCGGATACCTGTCCGCCTTTCTCCCTTCGGGAAGCGTGGCGCT
TTCTCATAGCTCACGCTGTAGGTATCTCAGTTCGGTGTAGGTCGTTCGCTCCAAGCTGGGCTGTGTGCAC
GAACCCCCCGTTCAGCCCGACCGCTGCGCCTTATCCGGTAACTATCGTCTTGAGTCCAACCCGGTAAGAC
ACGACTTATCGCCACTGGCAGCAGCCACTGGTAACAGGATTAGCAGAGCGAGGTATGTAGGCGGTGCTAC
AGAGTTCTTGAAGTGGTGGCCTAACTACGGCTACACTAGAAGAACAGTATTTGGTATCTGCGCTCTGCTG
AAGCCAGTTACCTTCGGAAAAAGAGTTGGTAGCTCTTGATCCGGCAAACAAACCACCGCTGGTAGCGGTG
GTTTTTTTGTTTGCAAGCAGCAGATTACGCGCAGAAAAAAAGGATCTCAAGAAGATCCTTTGATCTTTTC
TACGGGGTCTGACGCTCAGTGGAACGAAAACTCACGTTAAGGGATTTTGGTCATGAGATTATCAAAAAGG
ATCTTCACCTAGATCCTTTTAAATTAAAAATGAAGTTTTAAATCAATCTAAAGTATATATGAGTAAACTT
GGTCTGACAGTTACCAATGCTTAATCAGTGAGGCACCTATCTCAGCGATCTGTCTATTTCGTTCATCCAT
AGTTGCCTGACTCCCCGTCGTGTAGATAACTACGATACGGGAGGGCTTACCATCTGGCCCCAGTGCTGCA
ATGATACCGCGAGACCCACGCTCACCGGCTCCAGATTTATCAGCAATAAACCAGCCAGCCGGAAGGGCCG
AGCGCAGAAGTGGTCCTGCAACTTTATCCGCCTCCATCCAGTCTATTAATTGTTGCCGGGAAGCTAGAGT
AAGTAGTTCGCCAGTTAATAGTTTGCGCAACGTTGTTGCCATTGCTACAGGCATCGTGGTGTCACGCTCG
TCGTTTGGTATGGCTTCATTCAGCTCCGGTTCCCAACGATCAAGGCGAGTTACATGATCCCCCATGTTGT
GCAAAAAAGCGGTTAGCTCCTTCGGTCCTCCGATCGTTGTCAGAAGTAAGTTGGCCGCAGTGTTATCACT
CATGGTTATGGCAGCACTGCATAATTCTCTTACTGTCATGCCATCCGTAAGATGCTTTTCTGTGACTGGT
GAGTACTCAACCAAGTCATTCTGAGAATAGTGTATGCGGCGACCGAGTTGCTCTTGCCCGGCGTCAATAC
GGGATAATACCGCGCCACATAGCAGAACTTTAAAAGTGCTCATCATTGGAAAACGTTCTTCGGGGCGAAA
ACTCTCAAGGATCTTACCGCTGTTGAGATCCAGTTCGATGTAACCCACTCGTGCACCCAACTGATCTTCA
GCATCTTTTACTTTCACCAGCGTTTCTGGGTGAGCAAAAACAGGAAGGCAAAATGCCGCAAAAAAGGGAA
TAAGGGCGACACGGAAATGTTGAATACTCATACTCTTCCTTTTTCAATATTATTGAAGCATTTATCAGGG
TTATTGTCTCATGAGCGGATACATATTTGAATGTATTTAGAAAAATAAACAAATAGGGGTTCCGCGCACA
TTTCCCCGAAAAGTGCCACCTGACGTCGACGGATCGGGAGATCTCCCGATCCCCTATGGTGCACTCTCAG
TACAATCTGCTCTGATGCCGCATAGTTAAGCCAGTATCTGCTCCCTGCTTGTGTGTTGGAGGTCGCTGAG
TAGTGCGCGAGCAAAATTTAAGCTACAACAAGGCAAGGCTTGACCGACAATTGCATGAAGAATCTGCTTA
GGGTTAGGCGTTTTGCGCTGCTTCGCGATGTACGGGCCAGATATACGCGTT
Features (pLannotate 1.2.2; 31 found; start..end, strand, type, name):
      1..380     +  enhancer       CMV enhancer: human cytomegalovirus immediate early enhancer
    381..580     +  promoter       CMV promoter: human cytomegalovirus (CMV) immediate early promoter
    598..778     +  LTR            5' LTR (truncated): truncated 5' long terminal repeat (LTR) from HIV-1
    825..950     +  misc_feature   HIV-1 Ψ: packaging signal of human immunodeficiency virus type 1
    934..1297    +  CDS            HIV-1 gag (fragment): gag protein from human immunodeficiency virus 1; gag
   1443..1676    +  misc_feature   RRE: The Rev response element (RRE) of HIV-1 allows for Rev-dependent mRNA export from the nucleus to the cytoplasm.
   2053..2153    +  CDS            Rev (fragment): human immunodeficiency virus 1 (HIV-1) Rev protein; rev; enhances nuclear export of unspliced and incompletely spliced viral mRNAs
   2203..2320    +  misc_feature   cPPT/CTS: central polypurine tract and central termination sequence of HIV-1
   2377..2620    +  protein_bind   tetracycline response element (fragment): contains seven copies of the tetracycline operator tetO tetracycline repressor TetR
   2638..2676    +  promoter       minimal CMV promoter: human cytomegalovirus (CMV) immediate early promoter
   2776..3915    +  CDS            Fos: FOS_MOUSE - Experimental evidence at protein level: Swiss-Prot protein existence level 1. Nuclear phosphoprotein which forms a tight but non-covalently linked complex with the JUN/AP-1 transcription factor. On TGF-beta activation, forms a multimeric SMAD3/SMAD4/JUN/FOS complex, at the AP1/SMAD-binding site to regulate TGF-beta-mediated signaling (By similarity). Has a critical function in regulating the development of cells destined to form and maintain the skeleton. It is thought to have an important role in signal transduction, cell proliferation and differentiation. In growing cells, activa
   3919..3943    +  misc_feature   MCS (fragment): pBluescript multiple cloning site
   3943..4531    +  misc_feature   WPRE: woodchuck hepatitis virus posttranscriptional regulatory element
   4468..5049    +  CDS            nef (fragment): NEF_HV1H2 - Experimental evidence at protein level: Swiss-Prot protein existence level 1. Extracellular Nef protein targets CD4(+) T-lymphocytes for apoptosis by interacting with CXCR4 surface receptors. From Human immunodeficiency virus type 1 group M subtype B (isolate HXB2) (HIV-1).
   5056..5236    +  LTR            5' LTR (truncated): truncated 5' long terminal repeat (LTR) from HIV-1
   5268..5492    +  polyA_signal   bGH poly(A) signal: bovine growth hormone polyadenylation signal
   5496..5517    +  promoter       SV40 promoter (fragment): SV40 enhancer and early promoter
   5538..5966    +  rep_origin     f1 ori (sequence partly withheld): f1 bacteriophage origin of replication; arrow indicates direction of (+) strand synthesis
   5980..6309    +  promoter       SV40 promoter: SV40 enhancer and early promoter
   6357..6404    +  promoter       EM7 promoter: synthetic bacterial promoter&nbsp
   6423..6797    +  CDS            BleoR: antibiotic-binding protein; Sh ble from Streptoalloteichus hindustanus; confers resistance to bleomycin, phleomycin, and Zeocin™
   6807..6932    +  CDS            ble (fragment): BLE_KLEPN - Experimental evidence at protein level: Swiss-Prot protein existence level 1. Binding protein with a strong affinity to the bleomycin family of antibiotics. Binds to CL990; an antimitotic-antibiotic compound. From Klebsiella pneumoniae.
   6927..7048    +  polyA_signal   SV40 poly(A) signal: SV40 polyadenylation signal
   7121..7137    -  protein_bind   lac operator: The lac repressor binds to the lac operator to inhibit transcription in E. coli. This inhibition can be relieved by adding lactose or isopropyl-β-D-thiogalactopyranoside (IPTG). lac repressor encoded by lacI
   7145..7175    -  promoter       lac promoter: promoter for the E. coli lac operon
   7190..7211    -  protein_bind   CAP binding site: CAP binding activates transcription in the presence of cAMP. E. coli catabolite activator protein
   7224..7316    -  CDS            lacI (fragment): lac repressor; lacI; The lac repressor binds to the lac operator to inhibit transcription in E. coli. This inhibition can be relieved by adding lactose or isopropyl-β-D-thiogalactopyranoside (IPTG).
   7499..8087    -  rep_origin     ori: high-copy-number ColE1/pMB1/pBR322/pUC origin of replication
   8258..9118    -  CDS            AmpR: β-lactamase; bla; confers resistance to ampicillin, carbenicillin, and related antibiotics
   9119..9223    -  promoter       AmpR promoter: bla
   9282..9334    -  misc_feature   bom (fragment): basis of mobility region from pBR322
