[The description below was written by a language model from this plasmid's Addgene catalogue record and pLannotate feature annotations shown in this document.]
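Description:
pFUW-TetO-Fos is a lentiviral transfer plasmid of about 9.5 kb, built on the pFUW-tetO backbone for doxycycline-inducible expression of mouse c-Fos (FBJ osteosarcoma oncogene) in mammalian cells. It is propagated in E. coli through a high-copy ColE1/pUC-type origin with ampicillin selection (AmpR under its own bla promoter), and an f1 origin is also present. Outside the viral region, the backbone carries an SV40 promoter/EM7 promoter–BleoR–SV40 poly(A) cassette. This could confer Zeocin resistance in transfected cells or bacteria, but because it lies outside the LTRs it would not be carried into transduced cells.

The viral genome is transcribed from a CMV enhancer/promoter fused to a truncated HIV-1 5′ LTR, an arrangement typical of Tat-independent, third-generation designs. It is followed by the Ψ packaging signal with a gag fragment, the Rev response element for nuclear export of the full-length RNA, and the cPPT/CTS. The internal expression cassette consists of a tetracycline response element with tetO repeats joined to a minimal CMV promoter (TRE-mCMV), which drives the roughly 1.1 kb Fos coding sequence cloned at EcoRI. No epitope tag or reporter is annotated. A WPRE downstream enhances transcript expression, and the cassette ends in a truncated 3′ LTR followed by a bGH polyadenylation signal.

The TRE promoter is silent on its own, so induction requires a tetracycline-controlled transactivator such as rtTA supplied from a separate construct, which this plasmid does not encode. The associated publication concerns induction of a hemogenic program in mouse fibroblasts, which suggests use of the vector in transcription factor–mediated reprogramming experiments.
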