Addgene plasmid #131593: pFUW-TetO-Fos
Purpose: doxycycline-inducible expression of mouse c-Fos in mammalian cells
Depositing lab: Kateri Moore & Filipe Pereira. Depositing organization: Icahn School of Medicine at Mount Sinai. Publication: Induction of a hemogenic program in mouse fibroblasts. Pereira CF, Chang B, Qiu J, Niu X, Papatsenko D, Hendry CE, Clark NR, Nomura-Kitabayashi A, Kovacic JC, Ma'ayan A, Schaniel C, Lemischka IR, Moore K. Cell Stem Cell. 2013 Aug 1;13(2):205-18. doi: 10.1016/j.stem.2013.05.024. Epub 2013 Jun 13. PubMed 23770078.
Backbone
  Vector backbone: pFUW-tetO
  Vector type: Mammalian Expression, Lentiviral
Growth in bacteria
  Bacterial resistance: Ampicillin, 100 μg/mL
  Growth temperature: 37°C
  Growth strain: NEB Stable
  Copy number: High Copy
Gene/Insert
  Gene/Insert name: FBJ osteosarcoma oncogene
  Species: M. musculus (mouse)
  Insert size (bp): 1100
  Entrez Gene: Fos (a.k.a. D12Rfj1, c-fos, cFos)
  Promoter: TRE-mCMV
  Cloning method: Restriction Enzyme; 5′ cloning site EcoRI (unknown if destroyed); 3′ cloning site EcoRI (unknown if destroyed)
  Sequencing primers: 5′ TCCACGCTGTTTTGACCTCC
Terms and licenses: Academic/Nonprofit Terms; Industry Terms: Not Available to Industry
How to cite: pFUW-TetO-Fos was a gift from Kateri Moore & Filipe Pereira (Addgene plasmid # 131593 ; http://n2t.net/addgene:131593 ; RRID:Addgene_131593)
